Addgene plasmid #110584: pBTK130
Purpose: BTK Type 2 promoter for golden gate assembly
Depositing lab: Jeffrey Barrick. Depositing organization: University of Texas at Austin. Publication: Genetic Engineering of Bee Gut Microbiome Bacteria with a Toolkit for Modular Assembly of Broad-Host-Range Plasmids. Leonard SP, Perutka J, Powell JE, Geng P, Richhart DD, Byrom M, Kar S, Davies BW, Ellington AD, Moran NA, Barrick JE. ACS Synth Biol. 2018 May 18;7(5):1279-1290. doi: 10.1021/acssynbio.7b00399. Epub 2018 Apr 13. PubMed 29608282.
Backbone
  Vector backbone: ColE1
  Vector type: Synthetic Biology
Growth in bacteria
  Bacterial resistance: Chloramphenicol, 12.5 μg/mL
  Growth temperature: 37°C
  Growth strain: DH5alpha
  Copy number: Low Copy
Gene/Insert
  Gene/Insert name: T7 promoter with lac operator and RBS
  Species: Synthetic
  Cloning method: Gibson Cloning
Terms and licenses: Academic/Nonprofit Terms; Industry Terms
How to cite: pBTK130 was a gift from Jeffrey Barrick (Addgene plasmid # 110584 ; http://n2t.net/addgene:110584 ; RRID:Addgene_110584)
