[The description below was written by a language model from this plasmid's Addgene catalogue record and pLannotate feature annotations shown in this document.]
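Description:
pBTK130 is a small (about 1.8 kb) part plasmid from the Bee Microbiome Toolkit (BTK), a Golden Gate system for modular assembly of broad-host-range plasmids. It stores a "Type 2" part, which in this toolkit is the promoter position, for later assembly with other part types. The backbone is a minimal ColE1-type cloning vector propagated in E. coli. It carries a ColE1/pMB1-family origin of replication and a chloramphenicol acetyltransferase (cat) gene driven by its own promoter and followed by a lambda t0 terminator, so the plasmid is selected with chloramphenicol. The catalogue lists the plasmid as low copy, whereas the automated annotation labels the origin generically as a high-copy ColE1/pUC-family origin; the record does not resolve this difference.

The stored part is a synthetic regulatory module consisting of a bacteriophage T7 promoter immediately followed by a lac operator, plus a ribosome binding site according to the catalogue entry, although the RBS is not called out separately in the feature table. In an assembled construct, this element would make transcription of a downstream coding sequence dependent on T7 RNA polymerase. Lac repressor bound at the operator would hold expression off until it is relieved by IPTG or lactose. Neither the polymerase nor lacI is encoded on this plasmid, so both must be supplied by the host or by another part. The feature table also reports a short fragment matching the RSF1030 origin near the part, which is too small to be a functional replicon and may be an incidental match. The Type IIS restriction sites and overhangs used for Golden Gate excision are not annotated in the feature table. The part was inserted into the backbone by Gibson cloning.
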