Features (pLannotate 1.2.2; 7 found; start..end, strand, type, name):
     44..632     -  rep_origin     ori: high-copy-number ColE1/pMB1/pBR322/pUC origin of replication
    716..813     +  promoter       cat promoter: promoter of the E. coli cat gene encoding chloramphenicol acetyltransferase
    814..1470    +  CDS            cat: CAT_ECOLX - Experimental evidence at protein level: Swiss-Prot protein existence level 1. This enzyme is an effector of chloramphenicol resistance in bacteria. From Escherichia coli. This protein is used as a marker in many commonly used cloning vectors, such as pACYC184.
   1544..1578    +  terminator     lambda t0 terminator: minimal transcription terminator from phage lambda (Scholtissek and Grosse, 1987)
   1616..1640    -  protein_bind   lac operator: The lac repressor binds to the lac operator to inhibit transcription in E. coli. This inhibition can be relieved by adding lactose or isopropyl-β-D-thiogalactopyranoside (IPTG). lac repressor encoded by lacI
   1645..1663    -  promoter       T7 promoter: promoter for bacteriophage T7 RNA polymerase
   1764..1816    -  rep_origin     RSF ori (fragment): Plasmids containing the RSF 1030 origin of replication can be propagated in E. coli cells that contain additional plasmids with compatible origins.
>Addgene plasmid #110584 | pBTK130 | addgene full sequence | sequence record 215583 | Addgene NGS Result
AGCAAAAGGCCAGGAACCGTAAAAAGGCCGCGTTGCTGGCGTTTTTCCATAGGCTCCGCCCCCCTGACGA
GCATCACAAAAATCGACGCTCAAGTCAGAGGTGGCGAAACCCGACAGGACTATAAAGATACCAGGCGTTT
CCCCCTGGAAGCTCCCTCGTGCGCTCTCCTGTTCCGACCCTGCCGCTTACCGGATACCTGTCCGCCTTTC
TCCCTTCGGGAAGCGTGGCGCTTTCTCATAGCTCACGCTGTAGGTATCTCAGTTCGGTGTAGGTCGTTCG
CTCCAAGCTGGGCTGTGTGCACGAACCCCCCGTTCAGCCCGACCGCTGCGCCTTATCCGGTAACTATCGT
CTTGAGTCCAACCCGGTAAGACACGACTTATCGCCACTGGCAGCAGCCACTGGTAACAGGATTAGCAGAG
CGAGGTATGTAGGCGGTGCTACAGAGTTCTTGAAGTGGTGGCCTAACTACGGCTACACTAGAAGAACAGT
ATTTGGTATCTGCGCTCTGCTGAAGCCAGTTACCTTCGGAAAAAGAGTTGGTAGCTCTTGATCCGGCAAA
CAAACCACCGCTGGTAGCGGTGGTTTTTTTGTTTGCAAGCAGCAGATTACGCGCAGAAAAAAAGGATCTC
AAGAAGATCCTTTGATCTTTTCTACGGGGTCTGACGCTCAGTGGAACGAAAACTCACGTTAAGGGATTTT
GGTCATGATTGATCGGGCACGTAAGAGGTTCCAACTTTCACCATAATGAAATAAGATCACTACCGGGCGT
ATTTTTTGAGTTATCGAGATTTTCAGGAGCTAAGGAAGCTAAAATGGAGAAAAAAATCACTGGATATACC
ACCGTTGATATATCCCAATGGCATCGTAAAGAACATTTTGAGGCATTTCAGTCAGTTGCTCAATGTACCT
ATAACCAGACCGTTCAGCTGGATATTACGGCCTTTTTAAAGACCGTAAAGAAAAATAAGCACAAGTTTTA
TCCGGCCTTTATTCACATTCTTGCCCGCCTGATGAATGCTCATCCGGAATTTCGTATGGCAATGAAAGAC
GGTGAGCTGGTGATATGGGATAGTGTTCACCCTTGTTACACCGTTTTCCATGAGCAAACTGAAACGTTTT
CATCGCTCTGGAGTGAATACCACGACGATTTCCGGCAGTTTCTACACATATATTCGCAAGATGTGGCGTG
TTACGGTGAAAACCTGGCCTATTTCCCTAAAGGGTTTATTGAGAATATGTTTTTCGTTTCAGCCAATCCC
TGGGTGAGTTTCACCAGTTTTGATTTAAACGTGGCCAATATGGACAACTTCTTCGCCCCCGTTTTCACCA
TGGGCAAATATTATACGCAAGGCGACAAGGTGCTGATGCCGCTGGCGATTCAGGTTCATCATGCCGTTTG
TGATGGCTTCCATGTCGGCAGAATGCTTAATGAATTACAACAGTACTGCGATGAGTGGCAGGGCGGGGCG
TAATTTGATATCGAGCTCGCTTGGACTCCTGTTGATAGATCCAGTAATGACCTCAGAACTCCATCTGGAT
TTGTTCAGAACGCTCGGTTGCCGCCGGGCGTTTTTTATTGGTCTGGTCTCACATATATCTCCTCTGTTTC
TGTATGGAATTGTTATCCGCTCACAATTCCTCTCCCTATAGTGAGTCGTATTAATTTGACAGTCATTCAT
CTTTCTGCCCCTCCAAAAGCAAAAACCCGCCGAAGCGGGTTTTTACGTAAATCAGGTGAAACTGACCGAC
GTTTGAGACCGACTACGGTTATCCACAGAATCAGGGGATAACGCAGGAAAGAACATGTGAGCAAAAGGCC
